Addgene plasmid #92354: pX330-Flag-eSpCas9 (without sgRNA)
Purpose: Expression plasmid for human codon-optimized high-fidelity eSpCas9 (without U6-sgRNA coding sequence)
Depositing lab: Ervin Welker. Publication: Crossing enhanced and high fidelity SpCas9 nucleases to optimize specificity and cleavage. Kulcsar PI, Talas A, Huszar K, Ligeti Z, Toth E, Weinhardt N, Fodor E, Welker E. Genome Biol. 2017 Oct 6;18(1):190. doi: 10.1186/s13059-017-1318-8. PubMed 28985763.
Backbone
  Vector backbone: pX330-like (without U6-sgRNA coding sequence)
  Total vector size (bp): 8077
  Vector type: Mammalian Expression, CRISPR
Growth in bacteria
  Bacterial resistance: Ampicillin, 100 μg/mL
  Growth temperature: 37°C
  Growth strain: NEB Stable
  Copy number: High Copy
Gene/Insert
  Gene/Insert name: 3xFLAG-NLS-Streptococcus pyogenes enhanced Cas9-NLS (alt name: eSpCas9 (1.1))
  Species: S. pyogenes
  Insert size (bp): 4272
  Mutation: K848A, K1003A, R1060A
  Promoter: Cbh
  Tag / fusion protein: 3xFLAG (N terminal on insert); NLS (N terminal on insert); NLS (C terminal on insert)
  Cloning method: Unknown
  Sequencing primers: 5′ GACTCAAGACGATAGTTACC
Terms and licenses: Academic/Nonprofit Terms; Industry Terms: Not Available to Industry
Depositor comments: pCbh-3xFLAG-NLS-eSpCas9-NLS (without U6-sgRNA coding sequence). The lack of sgRNA expression cassette allows for easy testing of various SpCas9 variants with the same sgRNA expressed from a separate plasmid (e.g. pmCherry_gRNA, Addgene# #80457). For detailed information and plasmid usage, please see the associated publication.
How to cite: pX330-Flag-eSpCas9 (without sgRNA) was a gift from Ervin Welker (Addgene plasmid # 92354 ; http://n2t.net/addgene:92354 ; RRID:Addgene_92354)
