[The description below was written by a language model from this plasmid's Addgene catalogue record and pLannotate feature annotations shown in this document.]
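Description:
pX330-Flag-eSpCas9 (without sgRNA) is a mammalian CRISPR expression plasmid of about 8.1 kb, built on a pX330-like backbone from which the U6-sgRNA cassette has been removed. It is maintained in bacteria as a high-copy plasmid through a ColE1/pUC-type origin and selected with ampicillin via the β-lactamase gene. The feature table also shows an f1 phage origin, short bom and rop fragments left over from pBR322-derived sequence, and a single AAV2 inverted terminal repeat downstream of the expression cassette. With only one ITR annotated, this appears to be a backbone remnant rather than a functional AAV packaging arrangement.

The payload is a human codon-optimized Streptococcus pyogenes Cas9 carrying the K848A, K1003A and R1060A substitutions that define the enhanced-specificity variant eSpCas9(1.1). These substitutions are intended to lower off-target cleavage. Expression is driven by the Cbh promoter, annotated as its component parts: a CMV enhancer, the chicken β-actin promoter and a hybrid CBA/MVM intron. Transcripts are terminated by the bovine growth hormone polyadenylation signal. The protein carries an N-terminal 3xFLAG tag for detection and nuclear localization signals at both ends. The automated annotation marks only the C-terminal nucleoplasmin NLS, leaving the FLAG tag and N-terminal NLS unlabelled in the gap upstream of the Cas9 coding region, and it splits Cas9 into N- and C-terminal segments although the two are contiguous.

Because no guide RNA is encoded, the nuclease must be co-transfected with a separate sgRNA-expressing plasmid. According to the depositor, this makes it easy to compare different SpCas9 variants side by side with the same guide, for example when assessing specificity and cleavage efficiency.
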