Features (pLannotate 1.2.2; 15 found; start..end, strand, type, name):
      1..286     +  enhancer       CMV enhancer: human cytomegalovirus immediate early enhancer; contains an 18-bp deletion relative to the standard CMV enhancer
    288..565     +  promoter       chicken β-actin promoter: No description available
    566..793     +  intron         hybrid intron: hybrid between chicken β-actin (CBA) and minute virus of mice (MMV) introns (Gray et al., 2011)
    931..2532    +  CDS            Cas9(N): N-terminal portion of Streptococcus pyogenes Cas9 (Zetsche et al., 2015)
   2533..5031    +  CDS            Cas9(C): C-terminal portion of Streptococcus pyogenes Cas9 (Zetsche et al., 2015)
   5032..5079    +  CDS            nucleoplasmin NLS: bipartite nuclear localization signal from nucleoplasmin
   5113..5224    +  polyA_signal   bGH poly(A) signal: bovine growth hormone polyadenylation signal
   5329..5469    +  repeat_region  AAV2 ITR: inverted terminal repeat of adeno-associated virus serotype 2 inverted
   5474..5525    -  misc_feature   bom (fragment): basis of mobility region from pBR322
   5544..5999    +  rep_origin     f1 ori (sequence partly withheld): f1 bacteriophage origin of replication; arrow indicates direction of (+) strand synthesis
   6000..6049    -  misc_feature   bom (fragment): basis of mobility region from pBR322
   6151..6186    -  CDS            rop (fragment): Rop protein, which maintains plasmids at low copy number; rop
   6281..6385    +  promoter       AmpR promoter: bla
   6386..7246    +  CDS            AmpR: β-lactamase; bla; confers resistance to ampicillin, carbenicillin, and related antibiotics
   7417..8005    +  rep_origin     ori: high-copy-number ColE1/pMB1/pBR322/pUC origin of replication
>Addgene plasmid #92354 | pX330-Flag-eSpCas9 (without sgRNA) | addgene full sequence | sequence record 197504 | Addgene NGS Result
CGTTACATAACTTACGGTAAATGGCCCGCCTGGCTGACCGCCCAACGACCCCCGCCCATTGACGTCAATA
GTAACGCCAATAGGGACTTTCCATTGACGTCAATGGGTGGAGTATTTACGGTAAACTGCCCACTTGGCAG
TACATCAAGTGTATCATATGCCAAGTACGCCCCCTATTGACGTCAATGACGGTAAATGGCCCGCCTGGCA
TTGTGCCCAGTACATGACCTTATGGGACTTTCCTACTTGGCAGTACATCTACGTATTAGTCATCGCTATT
ACCATGGTCGAGGTGAGCCCCACGTTCTGCTTCACTCTCCCCATCTCCCCCCCCTCCCCACCCCCAATTT
TGTATTTATTTATTTTTTAATTATTTTGTGCAGCGATGGGGGCGGGGGGGGGGGGGGGGCGCGCGCCAGG
CGGGGCGGGGCGGGGCGAGGGGCGGGGCGGGGCGAGGCGGAGAGGTGCGGCGGCAGCCAATCAGAGCGGC
GCGCTCCGAAAGTTTCCTTTTATGGCGAGGCGGCGGCGGCGGCGGCCCTATAAAAAGCGAAGCGCGCGGC
GGGCGGGAGTCGCTGCGCGCTGCCTTCGCCCCGTGCCCCGCTCCGCCGCCGCCTCGCGCCGCCCGCCCCG
GCTCTGACTGACCGCGTTACTCCCACAGGTGAGCGGGCGGGACGGCCCTTCTCCTCCGGGCTGTAATTAG
CTGAGCAAGAGGTAAGGGTTTAAGGGATGGTTGGTTGGTGGGGTATTAATGTTTAATTACCTGGAGCACC
TGCCTGAAATCACTTTTTTTCAGGTTGGACCGGTGCCACCATGGACTATAAGGACCACGACGGAGACTAC
AAGGATCATGATATTGATTACAAAGACGATGACGATAAGATGGCCCCAAAGAAGAAGCGGAAGGTCGGTA
TCCACGGAGTCCCAGCAGCCGACAAGAAGTACAGCATCGGCCTGGACATCGGCACCAACTCTGTGGGCTG
GGCCGTGATCACCGACGAGTACAAGGTGCCCAGCAAGAAATTCAAGGTGCTGGGCAACACCGACCGGCAC
AGCATCAAGAAGAACCTGATCGGAGCCCTGCTGTTCGACAGCGGCGAAACAGCCGAGGCCACCCGGCTGA
AGAGAACCGCCAGAAGAAGATACACCAGACGGAAGAACCGGATCTGCTATCTGCAAGAGATCTTCAGCAA
CGAGATGGCCAAGGTGGACGACAGCTTCTTCCACAGACTGGAAGAGTCCTTCCTGGTGGAAGAGGATAAG
AAGCACGAGCGGCACCCCATCTTCGGCAACATCGTGGACGAGGTGGCCTACCACGAGAAGTACCCCACCA
TCTACCACCTGAGAAAGAAACTGGTGGACAGCACCGACAAGGCCGACCTGCGGCTGATCTATCTGGCCCT
GGCCCACATGATCAAGTTCCGGGGCCACTTCCTGATCGAGGGCGACCTGAACCCCGACAACAGCGACGTG
GACAAGCTGTTCATCCAGCTGGTGCAGACCTACAACCAGCTGTTCGAGGAAAACCCCATCAACGCCAGCG
GCGTGGACGCCAAGGCCATCCTGTCTGCCAGACTGAGCAAGAGCAGACGGCTGGAAAATCTGATCGCCCA
GCTGCCCGGCGAGAAGAAGAATGGCCTGTTCGGAAACCTGATTGCCCTGAGCCTGGGCCTGACCCCCAAC
TTCAAGAGCAACTTCGACCTGGCCGAGGATGCCAAACTGCAGCTGAGCAAGGACACCTACGACGACGACC
TGGACAACCTGCTGGCCCAGATCGGCGACCAGTACGCCGACCTGTTTCTGGCCGCCAAGAACCTGTCCGA
CGCCATCCTGCTGAGCGACATCCTGAGAGTGAACACCGAGATCACCAAGGCCCCCCTGAGCGCCTCTATG
ATCAAGAGATACGACGAGCACCACCAGGACCTGACCCTGCTGAAAGCTCTCGTGCGGCAGCAGCTGCCTG
AGAAGTACAAAGAGATTTTCTTCGACCAGAGCAAGAACGGCTACGCCGGCTACATTGACGGCGGAGCCAG
CCAGGAAGAGTTCTACAAGTTCATCAAGCCCATCCTGGAAAAGATGGACGGCACCGAGGAACTGCTCGTG
AAGCTGAACAGAGAGGACCTGCTGCGGAAGCAGCGGACCTTCGACAACGGCAGCATCCCCCACCAGATCC
ACCTGGGAGAGCTGCACGCCATTCTGCGGCGGCAGGAAGATTTTTACCCATTCCTGAAGGACAACCGGGA
AAAGATCGAGAAGATCCTGACCTTCCGCATCCCCTACTACGTGGGCCCTCTGGCCAGGGGAAACAGCAGA
TTCGCCTGGATGACCAGAAAGAGCGAGGAAACCATCACCCCCTGGAACTTCGAGGAAGTGGTGGACAAGG
GCGCTTCCGCCCAGAGCTTCATCGAGCGGATGACCAACTTCGATAAGAACCTGCCCAACGAGAAGGTGCT
GCCCAAGCACAGCCTGCTGTACGAGTACTTCACCGTGTATAACGAGCTGACCAAAGTGAAATACGTGACC
GAGGGAATGAGAAAGCCCGCCTTCCTGAGCGGCGAGCAGAAAAAGGCCATCGTGGACCTGCTGTTCAAGA
CCAACCGGAAAGTGACCGTGAAGCAGCTGAAAGAGGACTACTTCAAGAAAATCGAGTGCTTCGACTCCGT
GGAAATCTCCGGCGTGGAAGATCGGTTCAACGCCTCCCTGGGCACATACCACGATCTGCTGAAAATTATC
AAGGACAAGGACTTCCTGGACAATGAGGAAAACGAGGACATTCTGGAAGATATCGTGCTGACCCTGACAC
TGTTTGAGGACAGAGAGATGATCGAGGAACGGCTGAAAACCTATGCCCACCTGTTCGACGACAAAGTGAT
GAAGCAGCTGAAGCGGCGGAGATACACCGGCTGGGGCAGGCTGAGCCGGAAGCTGATCAACGGCATCCGG
GACAAGCAGTCCGGCAAGACAATCCTGGATTTCCTGAAGTCCGACGGCTTCGCCAACAGAAACTTCATGC
AGCTGATCCACGACGACAGCCTGACCTTTAAAGAGGACATCCAGAAAGCCCAGGTGTCCGGCCAGGGCGA
TAGCCTGCACGAGCACATTGCCAATCTGGCCGGCAGCCCCGCCATTAAGAAGGGCATCCTGCAGACAGTG
AAGGTGGTGGACGAGCTCGTGAAAGTGATGGGCCGGCACAAGCCCGAGAACATCGTGATCGAAATGGCCA
GAGAGAACCAGACCACCCAGAAGGGACAGAAGAACAGCCGCGAGAGAATGAAGCGGATCGAAGAGGGCAT
CAAAGAGCTGGGCAGCCAGATCCTGAAAGAACACCCCGTGGAAAACACCCAGCTGCAGAACGAGAAGCTG
TACCTGTACTACCTGCAGAATGGGCGGGATATGTACGTGGACCAGGAACTGGACATCAACCGGCTGTCCG
ACTACGATGTGGACCATATCGTGCCTCAGAGCTTTCTGGCCGACGACTCCATCGACAACAAGGTGCTGAC
CAGAAGCGACAAGAACCGGGGCAAGAGCGACAACGTGCCCTCCGAAGAGGTCGTGAAGAAGATGAAGAAC
TACTGGCGGCAGCTGCTGAACGCCAAGCTGATTACCCAGAGAAAGTTCGACAATCTGACCAAGGCCGAGA
GAGGCGGCCTGAGCGAACTGGATAAGGCCGGCTTCATCAAGAGACAGCTGGTGGAAACCCGGCAGATCAC
AAAGCACGTGGCACAGATCCTGGACTCCCGGATGAACACTAAGTACGACGAGAATGACAAGCTGATCCGG
GAAGTGAAAGTGATCACCCTGAAGTCCAAGCTGGTGTCCGATTTCCGGAAGGATTTCCAGTTTTACAAAG
TGCGCGAGATCAACAACTACCACCACGCCCACGACGCCTACCTGAACGCCGTCGTGGGAACCGCCCTGAT
CAAAAAGTACCCTGCGCTGGAAAGCGAGTTCGTGTACGGCGACTACAAGGTGTACGACGTGCGGAAGATG
ATCGCCAAGAGCGAGCAGGAAATCGGCAAGGCTACCGCCAAGTACTTCTTCTACAGCAACATCATGAACT
TTTTCAAGACCGAGATTACCCTGGCCAACGGCGAGATCCGGAAGGCGCCTCTGATCGAGACAAACGGCGA
AACCGGGGAGATCGTGTGGGATAAGGGCCGGGATTTTGCCACCGTGCGGAAAGTGCTGAGCATGCCCCAA
GTGAATATCGTGAAAAAGACCGAGGTGCAGACAGGCGGCTTCAGCAAAGAGTCTATCCTGCCCAAGAGGA
ACAGCGATAAGCTGATCGCCAGAAAGAAGGACTGGGACCCTAAGAAGTACGGCGGCTTCGACAGCCCCAC
CGTGGCCTATTCTGTGCTGGTGGTGGCCAAAGTGGAAAAGGGCAAGTCCAAGAAACTGAAGAGTGTGAAA
GAGCTGCTGGGGATCACCATCATGGAAAGAAGCAGCTTCGAGAAGAATCCCATCGACTTTCTGGAAGCCA
AGGGCTACAAAGAAGTGAAAAAGGACCTGATCATCAAGCTGCCTAAGTACTCCCTGTTCGAGCTGGAAAA
CGGCCGGAAGAGAATGCTGGCCTCTGCCGGCGAACTGCAGAAGGGAAACGAACTGGCCCTGCCCTCCAAA
TATGTGAACTTCCTGTACCTGGCCAGCCACTATGAGAAGCTGAAGGGCTCCCCCGAGGATAATGAGCAGA
AACAGCTGTTTGTGGAACAGCACAAGCACTACCTGGACGAGATCATCGAGCAGATCAGCGAGTTCTCCAA
GAGAGTGATCCTGGCCGACGCTAATCTGGACAAAGTGCTGTCCGCCTACAACAAGCACCGGGATAAGCCC
ATCAGAGAGCAGGCCGAGAATATCATCCACCTGTTTACCCTGACCAATCTGGGAGCCCCTGCCGCCTTCA
AGTACTTTGACACCACCATCGACCGGAAGAGGTACACCAGCACCAAAGAGGTGCTGGACGCCACCCTGAT
CCACCAGAGCATCACCGGCCTGTACGAGACACGGATCGACCTGTCTCAGCTGGGAGGCGACAAAAGGCCG
GCGGCCACGAAAAAGGCCGGCCAGGCAAAAAAGAAAAAGTAAGAATTCCTAGAGCTCGCTGATCAGCCTC
GACTGTGCCTTCTAGTTGCCAGCCATCTGTTGTTTGCCCCTCCCCCGTGCCTTCCTTGACCCTGGAAGGT
GCCACTCCCACTGTCCTTTCCTAATAAAATGAGGAAATTGCATCGCATTGTCTGAGTAGGTGTCATTCTA
TTCTGGGGGGTGGGGTGGGGCAGGACAGCAAGGGGGAGGATTGGGAAGAGAATAGCAGGCATGCTGGGGA
GCGGCCGCAGGAACCCCTAGTGATGGAGTTGGCCACTCCCTCTCTGCGCGCTCGCTCGCTCACTGAGGCC
GGGCGACCAAAGGTCGCCCGACGCCCGGGCTTTGCCCGGGCGGCCTCAGTGAGCGAGCGAGCGCGCAGCT
GCCTGCAGGGGCGCCTGATGCGGTATTTTCTCCTTACGCATCTGTGCGGTATTTCACACCGCATA
[95 nt withheld, positions 5526-5620]
T
[46 nt withheld, positions 5622-5667]
C
[141 nt withheld, positions 5669-5809]
CCTTTGACGTTGGAGTCCACGTTCTTT
[37 nt withheld, positions 5837-5873]
ACTCTATCTCGGGCTATTCTTTTGATTTATAAGGGATTTTGCCGATTTCGGTCTATTGGTTAAAAAATGA
GCTGATTTAACAAAAATTTAACGCGAATTTTAACAAAATATTAACGTTTACAATTTTATGGTGCACTCTC
AGTACAATCTGCTCTGATGCCGCATAGTTAAGCCAGCCCCGACACCCGCCAACACCCGCTGACGCGCCCT
GACGGGCTTGTCTGCTCCCGGCATCCGCTTACAGACAAGCTGTGACCGTCTCCGGGAGCTGCATGTGTCA
GAGGTTTTCACCGTCATCACCGAAACGCGCGAGACGAAAGGGCCTCGTGATACGCCTATTTTTATAGGTT
AATGTCATGATAATAATGGTTTCTTAGACGTCAGGTGGCACTTTTCGGGGAAATGTGCGCGGAACCCCTA
TTTGTTTATTTTTCTAAATACATTCAAATATGTATCCGCTCATGAGACAATAACCCTGATAAATGCTTCA
ATAATATTGAAAAAGGAAGAGTATGAGTATTCAACATTTCCGTGTCGCCCTTATTCCCTTTTTTGCGGCA
TTTTGCCTTCCTGTTTTTGCTCACCCAGAAACGCTGGTGAAAGTAAAAGATGCTGAAGATCAGTTGGGTG
CACGAGTGGGTTACATCGAACTGGATCTCAACAGCGGTAAGATCCTTGAGAGTTTTCGCCCCGAAGAACG
TTTTCCAATGATGAGCACTTTTAAAGTTCTGCTATGTGGCGCGGTATTATCCCGTATTGACGCCGGGCAA
GAGCAACTCGGTCGCCGCATACACTATTCTCAGAATGACTTGGTTGAGTACTCACCAGTCACAGAAAAGC
ATCTTACGGATGGCATGACAGTAAGAGAATTATGCAGTGCTGCCATAACCATGAGTGATAACACTGCGGC
CAACTTACTTCTGACAACGATCGGAGGACCGAAGGAGCTAACCGCTTTTTTGCACAACATGGGGGATCAT
GTAACTCGCCTTGATCGTTGGGAACCGGAGCTGAATGAAGCCATACCAAACGACGAGCGTGACACCACGA
TGCCTGTAGCAATGGCAACAACGTTGCGCAAACTATTAACTGGCGAACTACTTACTCTAGCTTCCCGGCA
ACAATTAATAGACTGGATGGAGGCGGATAAAGTTGCAGGACCACTTCTGCGCTCGGCCCTTCCGGCTGGC
TGGTTTATTGCTGATAAATCTGGAGCCGGTGAGCGTGGAAGCCGCGGTATCATTGCAGCACTGGGGCCAG
ATGGTAAGCCCTCCCGTATCGTAGTTATCTACACGACGGGGAGTCAGGCAACTATGGATGAACGAAATAG
ACAGATCGCTGAGATAGGTGCCTCACTGATTAAGCATTGGTAACTGTCAGACCAAGTTTACTCATATATA
CTTTAGATTGATTTAAAACTTCATTTTTAATTTAAAAGGATCTAGGTGAAGATCCTTTTTGATAATCTCA
TGACCAAAATCCCTTAACGTGAGTTTTCGTTCCACTGAGCGTCAGACCCCGTAGAAAAGATCAAAGGATC
TTCTTGAGATCCTTTTTTTCTGCGCGTAATCTGCTGCTTGCAAACAAAAAAACCACCGCTACCAGCGGTG
GTTTGTTTGCCGGATCAAGAGCTACCAACTCTTTTTCCGAAGGTAACTGGCTTCAGCAGAGCGCAGATAC
CAAATACTGTTCTTCTAGTGTAGCCGTAGTTAGGCCACCACTTCAAGAACTCTGTAGCACCGCCTACATA
CCTCGCTCTGCTAATCCTGTTACCAGTGGCTGCTGCCAGTGGCGATAAGTCGTGTCTTACCGGGTTGGAC
TCAAGACGATAGTTACCGGATAAGGCGCAGCGGTCGGGCTGAACGGGGGGTTCGTGCACACAGCCCAGCT
TGGAGCGAACGACCTACACCGAACTGAGATACCTACAGCGTGAGCTATGAGAAAGCGCCACGCTTCCCGA
AGGGAGAAAGGCGGACAGGTATCCGGTAAGCGGCAGGGTCGGAACAGGAGAGCGCACGAGGGAGCTTCCA
GGGGGAAACGCCTGGTATCTTTATAGTCCTGTCGGGTTTCGCCACCTCTGACTTGAGCGTCGATTTTTGT
GATGCTCGTCAGGGGGGCGGAGCCTATGGAAAAACGCCAGCAACGCGGCCTTTTTACGGTTCCTGGCCTT
TTGCTGGCCTTTTGCTCACATGCTAGAGGTACC
