>Addgene plasmid #92354 | pX330-Flag-eSpCas9 (without sgRNA) | depositor partial sequence | sequence record 178864 | pX330-Flag-eSpCas9 ORF
ATGGACTATAAGGACCACGACGGAGACTACAAGGATCATGATATTGATTACAAAGACGATGACGATAAGA
TGGCCCCAAAGAAGAAGCGGAAGGTCGGTATCCACGGAGTCCCAGCAGCCGACAAGAAGTACAGCATCGG
CCTGGACATCGGCACCAACTCTGTGGGCTGGGCCGTGATCACCGACGAGTACAAGGTGCCCAGCAAGAAA
TTCAAGGTGCTGGGCAACACCGACCGGCACAGCATCAAGAAGAACCTGATCGGAGCCCTGCTGTTCGACA
GCGGCGAAACAGCCGAGGCCACCCGGCTGAAGAGAACCGCCAGAAGAAGATACACCAGACGGAAGAACCG
GATCTGCTATCTGCAAGAGATCTTCAGCAACGAGATGGCCAAGGTGGACGACAGCTTCTTCCACAGACTG
GAAGAGTCCTTCCTGGTGGAAGAGGATAAGAAGCACGAGCGGCACCCCATCTTCGGCAACATCGTGGACG
AGGTGGCCTACCACGAGAAGTACCCCACCATCTACCACCTGAGAAAGAAACTGGTGGACAGCACCGACAA
GGCCGACCTGCGGCTGATCTATCTGGCCCTGGCCCACATGATCAAGTTCCGGGGCCACTTCCTGATCGAG
GGCGACCTGAACCCCGACAACAGCGACGTGGACAAGCTGTTCATCCAGCTGGTGCAGACCTACAACCAGC
TGTTCGAGGAAAACCCCATCAACGCCAGCGGCGTGGACGCCAAGGCCATCCTGTCTGCCAGACTGAGCAA
GAGCAGACGGCTGGAAAATCTGATCGCCCAGCTGCCCGGCGAGAAGAAGAATGGCCTGTTCGGAAACCTG
ATTGCCCTGAGCCTGGGCCTGACCCCCAACTTCAAGAGCAACTTCGACCTGGCCGAGGATGCCAAACTGC
AGCTGAGCAAGGACACCTACGACGACGACCTGGACAACCTGCTGGCCCAGATCGGCGACCAGTACGCCGA
CCTGTTTCTGGCCGCCAAGAACCTGTCCGACGCCATCCTGCTGAGCGACATCCTGAGAGTGAACACCGAG
ATCACCAAGGCCCCCCTGAGCGCCTCTATGATCAAGAGATACGACGAGCACCACCAGGACCTGACCCTGC
TGAAAGCTCTCGTGCGGCAGCAGCTGCCTGAGAAGTACAAAGAGATTTTCTTCGACCAGAGCAAGAACGG
CTACGCCGGCTACATTGACGGCGGAGCCAGCCAGGAAGAGTTCTACAAGTTCATCAAGCCCATCCTGGAA
AAGATGGACGGCACCGAGGAACTGCTCGTGAAGCTGAACAGAGAGGACCTGCTGCGGAAGCAGCGGACCT
TCGACAACGGCAGCATCCCCCACCAGATCCACCTGGGAGAGCTGCACGCCATTCTGCGGCGGCAGGAAGA
TTTTTACCCATTCCTGAAGGACAACCGGGAAAAGATCGAGAAGATCCTGACCTTCCGCATCCCCTACTAC
GTGGGCCCTCTGGCCAGGGGAAACAGCAGATTCGCCTGGATGACCAGAAAGAGCGAGGAAACCATCACCC
CCTGGAACTTCGAGGAAGTGGTGGACAAGGGCGCTTCCGCCCAGAGCTTCATCGAGCGGATGACCAACTT
CGATAAGAACCTGCCCAACGAGAAGGTGCTGCCCAAGCACAGCCTGCTGTACGAGTACTTCACCGTGTAT
AACGAGCTGACCAAAGTGAAATACGTGACCGAGGGAATGAGAAAGCCCGCCTTCCTGAGCGGCGAGCAGA
AAAAGGCCATCGTGGACCTGCTGTTCAAGACCAACCGGAAAGTGACCGTGAAGCAGCTGAAAGAGGACTA
CTTCAAGAAAATCGAGTGCTTCGACTCCGTGGAAATCTCCGGCGTGGAAGATCGGTTCAACGCCTCCCTG
GGCACATACCACGATCTGCTGAAAATTATCAAGGACAAGGACTTCCTGGACAATGAGGAAAACGAGGACA
TTCTGGAAGATATCGTGCTGACCCTGACACTGTTTGAGGACAGAGAGATGATCGAGGAACGGCTGAAAAC
CTATGCCCACCTGTTCGACGACAAAGTGATGAAGCAGCTGAAGCGGCGGAGATACACCGGCTGGGGCAGG
CTGAGCCGGAAGCTGATCAACGGCATCCGGGACAAGCAGTCCGGCAAGACAATCCTGGATTTCCTGAAGT
CCGACGGCTTCGCCAACAGAAACTTCATGCAGCTGATCCACGACGACAGCCTGACCTTTAAAGAGGACAT
CCAGAAAGCCCAGGTGTCCGGCCAGGGCGATAGCCTGCACGAGCACATTGCCAATCTGGCCGGCAGCCCC
GCCATTAAGAAGGGCATCCTGCAGACAGTGAAGGTGGTGGACGAGCTCGTGAAAGTGATGGGCCGGCACA
AGCCCGAGAACATCGTGATCGAAATGGCCAGAGAGAACCAGACCACCCAGAAGGGACAGAAGAACAGCCG
CGAGAGAATGAAGCGGATCGAAGAGGGCATCAAAGAGCTGGGCAGCCAGATCCTGAAAGAACACCCCGTG
GAAAACACCCAGCTGCAGAACGAGAAGCTGTACCTGTACTACCTGCAGAATGGGCGGGATATGTACGTGG
ACCAGGAACTGGACATCAACCGGCTGTCCGACTACGATGTGGACCATATCGTGCCTCAGAGCTTTCTGGC
GGACGACTCCATCGACAACAAGGTGCTGACCAGAAGCGACAAGAACCGGGGCAAGAGCGACAACGTGCCC
TCCGAAGAGGTCGTGAAGAAGATGAAGAACTACTGGCGGCAGCTGCTGAACGCCAAGCTGATTACCCAGA
GAAAGTTCGACAATCTGACCAAGGCCGAGAGAGGCGGCCTGAGCGAACTGGATAAGGCCGGCTTCATCAA
GAGACAGCTGGTGGAAACCCGGCAGATCACAAAGCACGTGGCACAGATCCTGGACTCCCGGATGAACACT
AAGTACGACGAGAATGACAAGCTGATCCGGGAAGTGAAAGTGATCACCCTGAAGTCCAAGCTGGTGTCCG
ATTTCCGGAAGGATTTCCAGTTTTACAAAGTGCGCGAGATCAACAACTACCACCACGCCCACGACGCCTA
CCTGAACGCCGTCGTGGGAACCGCCCTGATCAAAAAGTACCCTGCGCTGGAAAGCGAGTTCGTGTACGGC
GACTACAAGGTGTACGACGTGCGGAAGATGATCGCCAAGAGCGAGCAGGAAATCGGCAAGGCTACCGCCA
AGTACTTCTTCTACAGCAACATCATGAACTTTTTCAAGACCGAGATTACCCTGGCCAACGGCGAGATCCG
GAAGGCGCCTCTGATCGAGACAAACGGCGAAACCGGGGAGATCGTGTGGGATAAGGGCCGGGATTTTGCC
ACCGTGCGGAAAGTGCTGAGCATGCCCCAAGTGAATATCGTGAAAAAGACCGAGGTGCAGACAGGCGGCT
TCAGCAAAGAGTCTATCCTGCCCAAGAGGAACAGCGATAAGCTGATCGCCAGAAAGAAGGACTGGGACCC
TAAGAAGTACGGCGGCTTCGACAGCCCCACCGTGGCCTATTCTGTGCTGGTGGTGGCCAAAGTGGAAAAG
GGCAAGTCCAAGAAACTGAAGAGTGTGAAAGAGCTGCTGGGGATCACCATCATGGAAAGAAGCAGCTTCG
AGAAGAATCCCATCGACTTTCTGGAAGCCAAGGGCTACAAAGAAGTGAAAAAGGACCTGATCATCAAGCT
GCCTAAGTACTCCCTGTTCGAGCTGGAAAACGGCCGGAAGAGAATGCTGGCCTCTGCCGGCGAACTGCAG
AAGGGAAACGAACTGGCCCTGCCCTCCAAATATGTGAACTTCCTGTACCTGGCCAGCCACTATGAGAAGC
TGAAGGGCTCCCCCGAGGATAATGAGCAGAAACAGCTGTTTGTGGAACAGCACAAGCACTACCTGGACGA
GATCATCGAGCAGATCAGCGAGTTCTCCAAGAGAGTGATCCTGGCCGACGCTAATCTGGACAAAGTGCTG
TCCGCCTACAACAAGCACCGGGATAAGCCCATCAGAGAGCAGGCCGAGAATATCATCCACCTGTTTACCC
TGACCAATCTGGGAGCCCCTGCCGCCTTCAAGTACTTTGACACCACCATCGACCGGAAGAGGTACACCAG
CACCAAAGAGGTGCTGGACGCCACCCTGATCCACCAGAGCATCACCGGCCTGTACGAGACACGGATCGAC
CTGTCTCAGCTGGGAGGCGACAAAAGGCCGGCGGCCACGAAAAAGGCCGGCCAGGCAAAAAAGAAAAAGT
AA
